Addgene plasmid #216385: MBP-3C-hNorrin(33-133)-monomeric(C93A/C95A/C131A)-1D4_pAcGP67a
Purpose: Baculovirus transfer vector to secrete MBP-fused human Norrin (residues 118-218) (monomeric mutant C93A/C95A/C131A)
Depositing lab: William Weis. Depositing organization: Stanford University. Publication: The co-receptor Tspan12 directly captures Norrin to promote ligand-specific β-catenin signaling. Bruguera ES, Mahoney JP, Weis WI. bioRxiv 2024.02.03.578714 10.1101/2024.02.03.578714.
Backbone
  Vector backbone: pAcGP67a
  Backbone manufacturer: BD Biosciences
  Vector type: Insect Expression ; Baculovirus
Growth in bacteria
  Bacterial resistance: Ampicillin, 100 μg/mL
  Growth temperature: 37°C
  Growth strain: DH5alpha
  Copy number: High Copy
Gene/Insert
  Gene/Insert name: Norrin (alt name: NDP)
  Species: H. sapiens (human)
  Insert size (bp): 1600
  Mutation: C93A/C95A/C131A
  Entrez Gene: NDP (a.k.a. EVR2, FEVR, ND)
  Promoter: Polyhedrin
  Tag / fusion protein: GP64 signal sequence-MBP-3C (N terminal on insert); Rho1D4 (C terminal on insert)
  Cloning method: Gibson Cloning
Terms and licenses: Academic/Nonprofit Terms; Industry Terms: Not Available to Industry
Depositor comments: Please visit https://doi.org/10.1101/2024.02.03.578714 for bioRxiv preprint.
How to cite: MBP-3C-hNorrin(33-133)-monomeric(C93A/C95A/C131A)-1D4_pAcGP67a was a gift from William Weis (Addgene plasmid # 216385 ; http://n2t.net/addgene:216385 ; RRID:Addgene_216385)
