[The description below was written by a language model from this plasmid's Addgene catalogue record and pLannotate feature annotations shown in this document.]
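Description:
MBP-3C-hNorrin(33-133)-monomeric(C93A/C95A/C131A)-1D4_pAcGP67a is a baculovirus transfer vector built on the pAcGP67a backbone for secreted expression of a human Norrin (NDP) fragment in insect cells. In E. coli it is maintained as a high-copy plasmid through a ColE1/pUC-type origin and selected with ampicillin via the β-lactamase gene. The 11.2 kb sequence also carries extensive flanking DNA from Autographa californica nucleopolyhedrovirus. This includes the lef2/ORF603 recombination region upstream of the cassette, and a polyhedrin coding fragment, the polyhedrin 3' UTR and further viral sequence downstream. These viral arms allow homologous recombination with baculoviral genomic DNA, placing the expression cassette at the polyhedrin locus to generate recombinant virus.

Expression is driven by the very late polyhedrin promoter. The open reading frame starts with the GP64 signal sequence, which directs the product into the secretory pathway. It continues with E. coli maltose-binding protein as a solubility and affinity partner. According to the catalogue fields, a 3C protease cleavage site follows for removing MBP; it is not separately annotated in the feature table. Next comes the Norrin fragment, and the record lists a C-terminal Rho1D4 epitope tag for immunoaffinity capture or detection, again not annotated. The three cysteine-to-alanine substitutions (C93A/C95A/C131A) are described as producing a monomeric form of Norrin.

The record is inconsistent about residue boundaries: the name gives 33-133, while the purpose line cites 118-218. The annotated NDP segment of about 309 bp fits a fragment of roughly 100 residues. The construct is intended for producing purified monomeric Norrin, and the associated work concerns Norrin capture by the co-receptor Tspan12 in β-catenin signalling.
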