Features (pLannotate 1.2.2; 27 found; start..end, strand, type, name):
      5..832     +  misc_recomb    baculovirus recombination region (lef2/ORF603): contains ORF603 and part of lef2
    836..927     +  promoter       polyhedrin promoter: polh from Autographa californica; promoter for the baculovirus polyhedrin gene
    970..1023    +  promoter       gp64 promoter (fragment): Autographa californica gp64; promoter for the baculovirus gp64 glycoprotein gene
   1024..1083    +  sig_peptide    GP64 signal sequence: signal sequence from the baculovirus envelope glycoprotein GP64; Autographa californica gp64
   1093..2190    +  CDS            MBP: maltose binding protein from E. coli; malE (mutated); This version of the gene does not encode a signal sequence, so MBP will remain in the cytosol.
   2239..2547    +  CDS            NDP (fragment): NDP_HUMAN - Also known as EVR2. Experimental evidence at protein level: Swiss-Prot protein existence level 1. Activates the canonical Wnt signaling pathway through FZD4 and LRP5 coreceptor. Plays a central role in retinal vascularization by acting as a ligand for FZD4 that signals via stabilizing beta-catenin (CTNNB1) and activating LEF/TCF-mediated transcriptional programs. Acts in concert with TSPAN12 to activate FZD4 independently of the Wnt- dependent activation of FZD4, suggesting the existence of a Wnt- independent signaling that also promote accumulation the beta-catenin (CTNNB1). May b
   2598..3161    +  CDS            PH (fragment): PYHD_NPVAC - Also known as P29, POLH. Experimental evidence at protein level: Swiss-Prot protein existence level 1. Major component of the virus occlusion bodies which are large proteinaceous structures termed polyhedra. These structures serve as the protective package for the virus particles outside the infected host and allow natural transmission of virus between insect hosts, assisting persistence in the environment. Forms the paracrystalline lattice of polyhedra and interacts with enveloped virions as well as other accessory molecules and structures to form a mature viral occlusion body. F
   3165..3537    +  3'UTR          polyhedrin 3' UTR: 3' UTR from the Autographa californica nucleopolyhedrovirus polyhedrin gene (Suzuki et al., 2006)
   4217..4234    -  CDS            9xHis (fragment): 9xHis affinity tag
   4531..4818    -  CDS            P61 (fragment): P78_NPVAC - Experimental evidence at protein level: Swiss-Prot protein existence level 1. Plays a role in the transport of the nucleocapsids from the cytoplasm toward the host nucleus together with the host actin- polymerizing Arp2/3 complex. From Autographa californica nuclear polyhedrosis virus (AcMNPV).
   4817..5437    +  CDS            PK1 (fragment): PK1_NPVAC - Also known as PK-1. Experimental evidence at transcript level: Swiss-Prot protein existence level 2. Serine/threonine protein kinase that plays a role in viral propagation by phosphorylating various viral and cellular substrates including the viral p6.9 protein or host histone H1. Participates in nucleocapsid assembly and polyhedra formation. From Autographa californica nuclear polyhedrosis virus (AcMNPV).
   5472..5494    -  protein_bind   lac operator (fragment): The lac repressor binds to the lac operator to inhibit transcription in E. coli. This inhibition can be relieved by adding lactose or isopropyl-β-D-thiogalactopyranoside (IPTG). lac repressor encoded by lacI
   5498..5528    -  promoter       lac promoter: promoter for the E. coli lac operon
   5543..5564    -  protein_bind   CAP binding site: CAP binding activates transcription in the presence of cAMP. E. coli catabolite activator protein
   5577..5669    -  CDS            lacI (fragment): lac repressor; lacI; The lac repressor binds to the lac operator to inhibit transcription in E. coli. This inhibition can be relieved by adding lactose or isopropyl-β-D-thiogalactopyranoside (IPTG).
   5852..6440    -  rep_origin     ori: high-copy-number ColE1/pMB1/pBR322/pUC origin of replication
   6611..7471    -  CDS            AmpR: β-lactamase; bla; confers resistance to ampicillin, carbenicillin, and related antibiotics
   7472..7576    -  promoter       AmpR promoter: bla
   7671..7706    +  CDS            rop (fragment): Rop protein, which maintains plasmids at low copy number; rop
   7808..7907    +  misc_feature   bom (fragment): basis of mobility region from pBR322
   7913..8067    -  CDS            lacZα (fragment): LacZα fragment of β-galactosidase; lacZ fragment
   8145..8648    +  CDS            PTP: PTP_NPVAC - Experimental evidence at protein level: Swiss-Prot protein existence level 1. Plays a role in the regulation and processing of late viral mRNAs by displaying RNA 5'-triphosphatase and diphosphatase activities. From Autographa californica nuclear polyhedrosis virus (AcMNPV).
   8686..9669    -  CDS            Y002_NPVAC: Protein predicted: Swiss-Prot protein existence level 4. From Autographa californica nuclear polyhedrosis virus (AcMNPV).
   9729..9887    -  CDS            CTL: CXOL_NPVAC - Also known as CTX. Protein inferred from homology: Swiss-Prot protein existence level 3. From Autographa californica nuclear polyhedrosis virus (AcMNPV).
   9940..10392   -  CDS            Y004_NPVAC: Protein predicted: Swiss-Prot protein existence level 4. From Autographa californica nuclear polyhedrosis virus (AcMNPV).
  10421..10747   +  CDS            Y005_NPVAC: Protein predicted: Swiss-Prot protein existence level 4. From Autographa californica nuclear polyhedrosis virus (AcMNPV).
  10731..126     +  CDS            LEF-2 (across the origin): LEF2_NPVAC - Experimental evidence at protein level: Swiss-Prot protein existence level 1. Plays an essential role in viral DNA replication. Does not seem to participate in the initiation step but is rather important for the amplification of DNA. Also required for expression from the vp39 and polh promoters. From Autographa californica nuclear polyhedrosis virus (AcMNPV).
>Addgene plasmid #216385 | MBP-3C-hNorrin(33-133)-monomeric(C93A/C95A/C131A)-1D4_pAcGP67a | addgene full sequence | sequence record 433265 | Addgene NGS Result
GTCATGCATCTTTTAATCAAATCCCAAGATGTGTATAAACCACCAAACTGCCAAAAAATGAAAACTGTCG
ACAAGCTCTGTCCGTTTGCTGGCAACTGCAAGGGTCTCAATCCTATTTGTAATTATTGAATAATAAAACA
ATTATAAATGTCAAATTTGTTTTTTATTAACGATACAAACCAAACGCAACAAGAACATTTGTAGTATTAT
CTATAATTGAAAACGCGTAGTTATAATCGCTGAGGTAATATTTAAAATCATTTTCAAATGATTCACAGTT
AATTTGCGACAATATAATTTTATTTTCACATAAACTAGACGCCTTGTCGTCTTCTTCTTCGTATTCCTTC
TCTTTTTCATTTTTCTCCTCATAAAAATTAACATAGTTATTATCGTATCCATATATGTATCTATCGTATA
GAGTAAATTTTTTGTTGTCATAAATATATATGTCTTTTTTAATGGGGTGTATAGTACCGCTGCGCATAGT
TTTTCTGTAATTTACAACAGTGCTATTTTCTGGTAGTTCTTCGGAGTGTGTTGCTTTAATTATTAAATTT
ATATAATCAATGAATTTGGGATCGTCGGTTTTGTACAATATGTTGCCGGCATAGTACGCAGCTTCTTCTA
GTTCAATTACACCATTTTTTAGCAGCACCGGATTAACATAACTTTCCAAAATGTTGTACGAACCGTTAAA
CAAAAACAGTTCACCTCCCTTTTCTATACTATTGTCTGCGAGCAGTTGTTTGTTGTTAAAAATAACAGCC
ATTGTAATGAGACGCACAAACTAATATCACAAACTGGAAATGTCTATCAATATATAGTTGCTGATATCAT
GGAGATAATTAAAATGATAACCATCTCGCAAATAAATAAGTATTTTACTGTTTTCGTAACAGTTTTGTAA
TAAAAAAACCTATAAATATTCCGGATTATTCATACCGTCCCACCATCGGGCGCGGATCTATGCTACTAGT
AAATCAGTCACACCAAGGCTTCAATAAGGAACACACAAGCAAGATGGTAAGCGCTATTGTTTTATATGTG
CTTTTGGCGGCGGCGGTGCATTCTGCCTTTGCGGCGGATCCCAAAATCGAAGAAGGTAAACTGGTAATCT
GGATTAACGGCGATAAAGGCTATAACGGTCTCGCTGAAGTCGGTAAGAAATTCGAGAAAGATACCGGAAT
TAAAGTCACCGTTGAGCATCCGGATAAACTGGAAGAGAAATTCCCACAGGTTGCGGCAACTGGCGATGGC
CCTGACATTATCTTCTGGGCACACGACCGCTTTGGTGGCTACGCTCAATCTGGCCTGTTGGCTGAAATCA
CCCCGGACAAAGCGTTCCAGGACAAGCTGTATCCGTTTACCTGGGATGCCGTACGTTACAACGGCAAGCT
GATTGCTTACCCGATCGCTGTTGAAGCGTTATCGCTGATTTATAACAAAGATCTGCTGCCGAACCCGCCA
AAAACCTGGGAAGAGATCCCGGCGCTGGATAAAGAACTGAAAGCGAAAGGTAAGAGCGCGCTGATGTTCA
ACCTGCAAGAACCGTACTTCACCTGGCCGCTGATTGCTGCTGACGGGGGTTATGCGTTCAAGTATGAAAA
CGGCAAGTACGACATTAAAGACGTGGGCGTGGATAACGCTGGCGCGAAAGCGGGTCTGACCTTCCTGGTT
GACCTGATTAAAAACAAACACATGAATGCAGACACCGATTACTCCATCGCAGAAGCTGCCTTTAATAAAG
GCGAAACAGCGATGACCATCAACGGCCCGTGGGCATGGTCCAACATCGACACCAGCAAAGTGAATTATGG
TGTAACGGTACTGCCGACCTTCAAGGGTCAACCATCCAAACCGTTCGTTGGCGTGCTGAGCGCAGGTATT
AACGCCGCCAGTCCGAACAAAGAGCTGGCGAAAGAGTTCCTCGAAAACTATCTGCTGACTGATGAAGGTC
TGGAAGCGGTTAATAAAGACAAACCGCTGGGTGCCGTAGCGCTGAAGTCTTACGAGGAAGAGTTGGCGAA
AGATCCACGTATTGCCGCCACTATGGAAAACGCCCAGAAAGGTGAAATCATGCCGAACATCCCGCAGATG
TCCGCTTTCTGGTATGCCGTGCGTACTGCGGTGATCAACGCCGCCAGCGGTCGTCAGACTGTCGATGAAG
CCCTGAAAGACGCGCAGACTAACAGCGGGTCGACCTCCGGACTTGAAGTTCTCTTTCAAGGTCCGGGAAT
TCAGGACTCGGACCCTCGACGCTGCATGAGGCACCACTATGTGGATTCTATCAGTCACCCATTGTACAAG
TGTAGCTCAAAGATGGTGCTCCTGGCCAGGTGCGAGGGGCACTGCAGCCAGGCGTCACGCTCCGAGCCTT
TGGTGTCGTTCAGCACTGTCCTCAAGCAACCCTTCCGTTCCTCCGCTCACGCCTGCCGGCCCCAGACTTC
CAAGCTGAAGGCACTGCGGCTGCGATGCTCAGGGGGCATGCGACTCACTGCCACCTACCGGTACATCCTC
TCCTGTCACTGCGAGGAAGCCAATTCCGGTACCGAGACCAGCCAGGTGGCTCCTGCATGAGCGGCCGCTG
CAGATCTGATCCTTTCCTGGGACCCGGCAAGAACCAAAAACTCACTCTCTTCAAGGAAATCCGTAATGTT
AAACCCGACACGATGAAGCTTGTCGTTGGATGGAAAGGAAAAGAGTTCTACAGGGAAACTTGGACCCGCT
TCATGGAAGACAGCTTCCCCATTGTTAACGACCAAGAAGTGATGGATGTTTTCCTTGTTGTCAACATGCG
TCCCACTAGACCCAACCGTTGTTACAAATTCCTGGCCCAACACGCTCTGCGTTGCGACCCCGACTATGTA
CCTCATGACGTGATTAGGATCGTCGAGCCTTCATGGGTGGGCAGCAACAACGAGTACCGCATCAGCCTGG
CTAAGAAGGGCGGCGGCTGCCCAATAATGAACCTTCACTCTGAGTACACCAACTCGTTCGAACAGTTCAT
CGATCGTGTCATCTGGGAGAACTTCTACAAGCCCATCGTTTACATCGGTACCGACTCTGCTGAAGAGGAG
GAAATTCTCCTTGAAGTTTCCCTGGTGTTCAAAGTAAAGGAGTTTGCACCAGACGCACCTCTGTTCACTG
GTCCGGCGTATTAAAACACGATACATTGTTATTAGTACATTTATTAAGCGCTAGATTCTGTGCGTTGTTG
ATTTACAGACAATTGTTGTACGTATTTTAATAATTCATTAAATTTATAATCTTTAGGGTGGTATGTTAGA
GCGAAAATCAAATGATTTTCAGCGTCTTTATATCTGAATTTAAATATTAAATCCTCAATAGATTTGTAAA
ATAGGTTTCGATTAGTTTCAAACAAGGGTTGTTTTTCCGAACCGATGGCTGGACTATCTAATGGATTTTC
GCTCAACGCCACAAAACTTGCCAAATCTTGTAGCAGCAATCTAGCTTTGTCGATATTCGTTTGTGTTTTG
TTTTGTAATAAAGGTTCGACGTCGTTCAAAATATTATGCGCTTTTGTATTTCTTTCATCACTGTCGTTAG
TGTACAATTGACTCGACGTAAACACGTTAAATAAAGCTTGGACATATTTAACATCGGGCGTGTTAGCTTT
ATTAGGCCGATTATCGTCGTCGTCCCAACCCTCGTCGTTAGAAGTTGCTTCCGAAGACGATTTTGCCATA
GCCACACGACGCCTATTAATTGTGTCGGCTAACACGTCCGCGATCAAATTTGTAGTTGAGCTTTTTGGAA
TTATTTCTGATTGCGGGCGTTTTTGGGCGGGTTTCAATCTAACTGTGCCCGATTTTAATTCAGACAACAC
GTTAGAAAGCGATGGTGCAGGCGGTGGTAACATTTCAGACGGCAAATCTACTAATGGCGGCGGTGGTGGA
GCTGATGATAAATCTACCATCGGTGGAGGCGCAGGCGGGGCTGGCGGCGGAGGCGGAGGCGGAGGTGGTG
GCGGTGATGCAGACGGCGGTTTAGGCTCAAATGTCTCTTTAGGCAACACAGTCGGCACCTCAACTATTGT
ACTGGTTTCGGGCGCCGTTTTTGGTTTGACCGGTCTGAGACGAGTGCGATTTTTTTCGTTTCTAATAGCT
TCCAACAATTGTTGTCTGTCGTCTAAAGGTGCAGCGGGTTGAGGTTCCGTCGGCATTGGTGGAGCGGGCG
GCAATTCAGACATCGATGGTGGTGGTGGTGGTGGAGGCGCTGGAATGTTAGGCACGGGAGAAGGTGGTGG
CGGCGGTGCCGCCGGTATAATTTGTTCTGGTTTAGTTTGTTCGCGCACGATTGTGGGCACCGGCGCAGGC
GCCGCTGGCTGCACAACGGAAGGTCGTCTGCTTCGAGGCAGCGCTTGGGGTGGTGGCAATTCAATATTAT
AATTGGAATACAAATCGTAAAAATCTGCTATAAGCATTGTAATTTCGCTATCGTTTACCGTGCCGATATT
TAACAACCGCTCAATGTAAGCAATTGTATTGTAAAGAGATTGTCTCAAGCTCGCACGCCGATAACAAGCC
TTTTCATTTTTACTACAGCATTGTAGTGGCGAGACACTTCGCTGTCGTCGACGTACATGTATGCTTTGTT
GTCAAAAACGTCGTTGGCAAGCTTTAAAATATTTAAAAGAACATCTCTGTTCAGCACCACTGTGTTGTCG
TAAATGTTGTTTTTGATAATTTGCGCTTCCGCAGTATCGACACGTTCAAAAAATTGATGCGCATCAATTT
TGTTGTTCCTATTATTGAATAAATAAGATTGTACAGATTCATATCTACGATTCGTCATGGCCACCACAAA
TGCTACGCTGCAAACGCTGGTACAATTTTACGAAAACTGCAAAAACGTCAAAACTCGGTATAAAATAATC
AACGGGCGCTTTGGCAAAATATCTATTTTATCGCACAAGCCCACTAGCAAATTGTATTTGCAGAAAACAA
TTTCGGCGCACAATTTTAACGCTGACGAAATAAAAGTTCACCAGTTAATGAGCGACCACCCAAATTTTAT
AAAAATCTATTTTAATCACGGTTCCATCAACAACCAAGTGATCGTGATGGACTACATTGACTGTCCCGAT
TTATTTGAAACACTACAAATTAAAGGCGAGCTTTCGTACCAACTTGTTAGCAATATTATTAGACAGCTGT
GTGAAGCGCTCAACGATTTGCACAAGCACAATTTCATACACAACGACATAAAACTCGAAAATGTCTTATA
TTTCGAAGCACTTGATCGCGTGTATGTTTGCGATTACGGATTGTGCAAACACGAAAACTCACTTAGCGTG
CACGACGGCACGTTGGAGTATTTTAGTCCGGAAAAAATTCGACACCACAACTATGCACGTTCGTTTGACT
GGTACGCCGTCGGCGTGTTAACATACAAGTTGCTAACCGGCGGCCAATTCGTAATCATGGTCATAGCTGT
TTCCTGTGTGAAATTGTTATCCGCTCACAATTCCACACAACATACGAGCCGGAAGCATAAAGTGTAAAGC
CTGGGGTGCCTAATGAGTGAGCTAACTCACATTAATTGCGTTGCGCTCACTGCCCGCTTTCCAGTCGGGA
AACCTGTCGTGCCAGCTGCATTAATGAATCGGCCAACGCGCGGGGAGAGGCGGTTTGCGTATTGGGCGCT
CTTCCGCTTCCTCGCTCACTGACTCGCTGCGCTCGGTCGTTCGGCTGCGGCGAGCGGTATCAGCTCACTC
AAAGGCGGTAATACGGTTATCCACAGAATCAGGGGATAACGCAGGAAAGAACATGTGAGCAAAAGGCCAG
CAAAAGGCCAGGAACCGTAAAAAGGCCGCGTTGCTGGCGTTTTTCCATAGGCTCCGCCCCCCTGACGAGC
ATCACAAAAATCGACGCTCAAGTCAGAGGTGGCGAAACCCGACAGGACTATAAAGATACCAGGCGTTTCC
CCCTGGAAGCTCCCTCGTGCGCTCTCCTGTTCCGACCCTGCCGCTTACCGGATACCTGTCCGCCTTTCTC
CCTTCGGGAAGCGTGGCGCTTTCTCATAGCTCACGCTGTAGGTATCTCAGTTCGGTGTAGGTCGTTCGCT
CCAAGCTGGGCTGTGTGCACGAACCCCCCGTTCAGCCCGACCGCTGCGCCTTATCCGGTAACTATCGTCT
TGAGTCCAACCCGGTAAGACACGACTTATCGCCACTGGCAGCAGCCACTGGTAACAGGATTAGCAGAGCG
AGGTATGTAGGCGGTGCTACAGAGTTCTTGAAGTGGTGGCCTAACTACGGCTACACTAGAAGAACAGTAT
TTGGTATCTGCGCTCTGCTGAAGCCAGTTACCTTCGGAAAAAGAGTTGGTAGCTCTTGATCCGGCAAACA
AACCACCGCTGGTAGCGGTGGTTTTTTTGTTTGCAAGCAGCAGATTACGCGCAGAAAAAAAGGATCTCAA
GAAGATCCTTTGATCTTTTCTACGGGGTCTGACGCTCAGTGGAACGAAAACTCACGTTAAGGGATTTTGG
TCATGAGATTATCAAAAAGGATCTTCACCTAGATCCTTTTAAATTAAAAATGAAGTTTTAAATCAATCTA
AAGTATATATGAGTAAACTTGGTCTGACAGTTACCAATGCTTAATCAGTGAGGCACCTATCTCAGCGATC
TGTCTATTTCGTTCATCCATAGTTGCCTGACTCCCCGTCGTGTAGATAACTACGATACGGGAGGGCTTAC
CATCTGGCCCCAGTGCTGCAATGATACCGCGAGACCCACGCTCACCGGCTCCAGATTTATCAGCAATAAA
CCAGCCAGCCGGAAGGGCCGAGCGCAGAAGTGGTCCTGCAACTTTATCCGCCTCCATCCAGTCTATTAAT
TGTTGCCGGGAAGCTAGAGTAAGTAGTTCGCCAGTTAATAGTTTGCGCAACGTTGTTGCCATTGCTACAG
GCATCGTGGTGTCACGCTCGTCGTTTGGTATGGCTTCATTCAGCTCCGGTTCCCAACGATCAAGGCGAGT
TACATGATCCCCCATGTTGTGCAAAAAAGCGGTTAGCTCCTTCGGTCCTCCGATCGTTGTCAGAAGTAAG
TTGGCCGCAGTGTTATCACTCATGGTTATGGCAGCACTGCATAATTCTCTTACTGTCATGCCATCCGTAA
GATGCTTTTCTGTGACTGGTGAGTACTCAACCAAGTCATTCTGAGAATAGTGTATGCGGCGACCGAGTTG
CTCTTGCCCGGCGTCAATACGGGATAATACCGCGCCACATAGCAGAACTTTAAAAGTGCTCATCATTGGA
AAACGTTCTTCGGGGCGAAAACTCTCAAGGATCTTACCGCTGTTGAGATCCAGTTCGATGTAACCCACTC
GTGCACCCAACTGATCTTCAGCATCTTTTACTTTCACCAGCGTTTCTGGGTGAGCAAAAACAGGAAGGCA
AAATGCCGCAAAAAAGGGAATAAGGGCGACACGGAAATGTTGAATACTCATACTCTTCCTTTTTCAATAT
TATTGAAGCATTTATCAGGGTTATTGTCTCATGAGCGGATACATATTTGAATGTATTTAGAAAAATAAAC
AAATAGGGGTTCCGCGCACATTTCCCCGAAAAGTGCCACCTGACGTCTAAGAAACCATTATTATCATGAC
ATTAACCTATAAAAATAGGCGTATCACGAGGCCCTTTCGTCTCGCGCGTTTCGGTGATGACGGTGAAAAC
CTCTGACACATGCAGCTCCCGGAGACGGTCACAGCTTGTCTGTAAGCGGATGCCGGGAGCAGACAAGCCC
GTCAGGGCGCGTCAGCGGGTGTTGGCGGGTGTCGGGGCTGGCTTAACTATGCGGCATCAGAGCAGATTGT
ACTGAGAGTGCACCATATGCGGTGTGAAATACCGCACAGATGCGTAAGGAGAAAATACCGCATCAGGCGC
CATTCGCCATTCAGGCTGCGCAACTGTTGGGAAGGGCGATCGGTGCGGGCCTCTTCGCTATTACGCCAGC
TGGCGAAAGGGGGATGTGCTGCAAGGCGATTAAGTTGGGTAACGCCAGGGTTTTCCCAGTCACGACGTTG
TAAAACGACGGCCAGTGCCAAGCTTGGCTCGTAAAGCGAGTTGAAGGATCATATTTAGTTGCGTTTATGA
GATAAGATTGAAAGCACGTGTAAAATGTTTCCCGCGCGTTGGCACAACTATTTACAATGCGGCCAAGTTA
TAAAAGATTCTAATCTGATATGTTTTAAAACACCTTTGCGGCCCGAGTTGTTTGCGTACGTGACTAGCGA
AGAAGATATGTGGACCGCAGAACAGATAGTAAAACAAAACCCTAGTATTGGAGCAATAATCGATTTAACC
AACACGTCTAAATATTATGATGGTGTGCATTTTTTGCGGGCGGGCCTGTTATACAAAAAAATTCAAGTAC
CTGGCCAGACTTTGCCGCCTGAAAGCATAGTTCAAGAATTTATTGACACGGTAAAAGAATTTACAGAAAA
GTGTCCCGGCATGTTGGTGGGCGTGCACTGCACACACGGTATTAATCGCACCGGTTACATGGTGTGCAGA
TATTTAATGCACACCCTGGGTATTGCGCCGCAGGAAGCCATAGATAGATTCGAAAAAGCCAGAGGTCACA
AAATTGAAAGACAAAATTACGTTCAAGATTTATTAATTTAATTAATATTATTTGCATTCTTTAACAAATA
CTTTATCCTATTTTCAAATTGTTGCGCTTCTTCCAGCGAACCAAAACTATGCTTCGCTTGCTCCGTTTAG
CTTGTAGCCGATCAGTGGCGTTGTTCCAATCGACGGTAGGATTAGGCCGGATATTCTCCACCACAATGTT
GGCAACGTTGATGTTACGTTTATGCTTTTGGTTTTCCACGTACGTCTTTTGGCCGGTAATAGCCGTAAAC
GTAGTGCCGTCGCGCGTCACGCACAACACCGGATGTTTGCGCTTGTCCGCGGGGTATTGAACCGCGCGAT
CCGACAAATCCACCACTTTGGCAACTAAATCGGTGACCTGCGCGTCTTTTTTCTGCATTATTTCGTCTTT
CTTTTGCATGGTTTCCTGGAAGCCGGTGTACATGCGGTTTAGATCAGTCATGACGCGCGTGACCTGCAAA
TCTTTGGCCTCGATCTGCTTGTCCTTGATGGCAACGATGCGTTCAATAAACTCTTGTTTTTTAACAAGTT
CCTCGGTTTTTTGCGCCACCACCGCTTGCAGCGCGTTTGTGTGCTCGGTGAATGTCGCAATCAGCTTAGT
CACCAACTGTTTGCTCTCCTCCTCCCGTTGTTTGATCGCGGGATCGTACTTGCCGGTGCAGAGCACTTGA
GGAATTACTTCTTCTAAAAGCCATTCTTGTAATTCTATGGCGTAAGGCAATTTGGACTTCATAATCAGCT
GAATCACGCCGGATTTAGTAATGAGCACTGTATGCGGCTGCAAATACAGCGGGTCGCCCCTTTTCACGAC
GCTGTTAGAGGTAGGGCCCCCATTTTGGATGGTCTGCTCAAATAACGATTTGTATTTATTGTCTACATGA
ACACGTATAGCTTTATCACAAACTGTATATTTTAAACTGTTAGCGACGTCCTTGGCCACGAACCGGACCT
GTTGGTCGCGCTCTAGCACGTACCGCAGGTTGAACGTATCTTCTCCAAATTTAAATTCTCCAATTTTAAC
GCGAGCCATTTTGATACACGTGTGTCGATTTTGCAACAACTATTGTTTTTTAACGCAAACTAAACTTATT
GTGGTAAGCAATAATTAAATATGGGGGAACATGCGCCGCTACAACACTCGTCGTTATGAACGCAGACGGC
GCCGGTCTCGGCGCAAGCGGCTAAAACGTGTTGCGCGTTCAACGCGGCAAACATCGCAAAAGCCAATAGT
ACAGTTTTGATTTGCATATTAACGGCGATTTTTTAAATTATCTTATTTAATAAATAGTTATGACGCCTAC
AACTCCCCGCCCGCGTTGACTCGCTGCACCTCGAGCAGTTCGTTGACGCCTTCCTCCGTGTGGCCGAACA
CGTCGAGCGGGTGGTCGATGACCAGCGGCGTGCCGCACGCGACGCACAAGTATCTGTACACCGAATGATC
GTCGGGCGAAGGCACGTCGGCCTCCAAGTGGCAATATTGGCAAATTCGAAAATATATACAGTTGGGTTGT
TTGCGCATATCTATCGTGGCGTTGGGCATGTACGTCCGAACGTTGATTTGCATGCAAGCCGAAATTAAAT
CATTGCGATTAGTGCGATTAAAACGTTGTACATCCTCGCTTTTAATCATGCCGTCGATTAAATCGCGCAA
TCGAGTCAAGTGATCAAAGTGTGGAATAATGTTTTCTTTGTATTCCCGAGTCAAGCGCAGCGCGTATTTT
AACAAACTAGCCATCTTGTAAGTTAGTTTCATTTAATGCAACTTTATCCAATAATATATTATGTATCGCA
CGTCAAGAATTAACAATGCGCCCGTTGTCGCATCTCAACACGACTATGATAGAGATCAAATAAAGCGCGA
ATTAAATAGCTTGCGACGCAACGTGCACGATCTGTGCACGCGTTCCGGCACGAGCTTTGATTGTAATAAG
TTTTTACGAAGCGATGACATGACCCCCGTAGTGACAACGATCACGCCCAAAAGAACTGCCGACTACAAAA
TTACCGAGTATGTCGGTGACGTTAAAACTATTAAGCCATCCAATCGACCGTTAGTCGAATCAGGACCGCT
GGTGCGAGAAGCCGCGAAGTATGGCGAATGCATCGTATAACGTGTGGAGTCCGCTCATTAGAGCGTCATG
TTTAGACAAGAAAGCTACATATTTAATTGATCCCGATGATTTTATTGATAAATTGACCCTAACTCCATAC
ACGGTATTCTACAATGGCGGGGTTTTGGTCAAAATTTCCGGACTGCGATTGTACATGCTGTTAACGGCTC
CGCCCACTATTAATGAAATTAAAAATTCCAATTTTAAAAAACGCAGCAAGAGAAACATTTGTATGAAAGA
ATGCGTAGAAGGAAAGAAAAATGTCGTCGACATGCTGAACAACAAGATTAATATGCCTCCGTGTATAAAA
AAAATATTGAACGATTTGAAAGAAAACAATGTACCGCGCGGCGGTATGTACAGGAAGAGGTTTATACTAA
ACTGTTACATTGCAAACGTGGTTTCGTGTGCCAAGTGTGAAAACCGATGTTTAATCAAGGCTCTGACGCA
TTTCTACAACCACGACTCCAAGTGTGTGGGTGAA
